Addgene plasmid #228070: mCit(S1-S3)3-gs
Purpose: Mammalian expression of coiled coil segments (S1-S3)x3, with short flexible linkers and N-terminal mCitrine; for phase separation and forming of liquid condensates in mammalian cells.
Depositing lab: Roman Jerala. Depositing organization: National Institute of Chemistry. Publication: Programmable de novo designed coiled coil-mediated phase separation in mammalian cells. Ramsak M, Ramirez DA, Hough LE, Shirts MR, Vidmar S, Elersic Filipic K, Anderluh G, Jerala R. Nat Commun. 2023 Dec 2;14(1):7973. doi: 10.1038/s41467-023-43742-w. PubMed 38042897.
Backbone
  Vector backbone: pcDNA
  Vector type: Mammalian Expression
Growth in bacteria
  Bacterial resistance: Ampicillin, 100 μg/mL
  Growth temperature: 37°C
  Growth strain: DH5alpha
  Copy number: High Copy
Gene/Insert
  Gene/Insert name: mCitrine, S1, S3
  Species: Synthetic
  Cloning method: Gibson Cloning
Terms and licenses: Academic/Nonprofit Terms; Industry Terms: Not Available to Industry
How to cite: mCit(S1-S3)3-gs was a gift from Roman Jerala (Addgene plasmid # 228070 ; http://n2t.net/addgene:228070 ; RRID:Addgene_228070)
