[The description below was written by a language model from this plasmid's Addgene catalogue record and pLannotate feature annotations shown in this document.]
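Description:
mCit(S1-S3)3-gs is a 6.7 kb mammalian expression plasmid on a pcDNA-type backbone, built by Gibson assembly to produce a fluorescent, fully synthetic coiled-coil scaffold protein. It is maintained in E. coli through a high-copy ColE1/pUC origin and an ampicillin resistance gene (β-lactamase with its own promoter), and it also carries an f1 origin. A separate SV40 early promoter–neo–SV40 poly(A) cassette provides the usual pcDNA option of G418 selection in mammalian cells. Short annotated fragments (bom, HIV-1 LTR, ble, lacI and lac promoter/operator remnants) appear to be backbone leftovers or chance matches rather than functional parts of the design.

The expression unit is driven by the human CMV immediate-early enhancer and promoter and terminated by the bovine growth hormone polyadenylation signal, with T7 and SP6 promoters flanking the insert. The annotated coding region opens with a short histidine-tag match immediately followed by Citrine (mCitrine, per the catalogue entry). About 500 bp between the end of Citrine and the SP6 site is unannotated. According to the catalogue description, this stretch should hold the de novo designed coiled-coil segments S1 and S3 arranged as three tandem S1-S3 repeats joined by short flexible linkers (the "gs" in the name presumably denotes glycine-serine linkers, though the record does not spell this out).

Placing multiple interacting coiled-coil modules on one polypeptide creates a multivalent protein intended to undergo phase separation. The N-terminal mCitrine lets the resulting liquid condensates be visualised in transfected mammalian cells, in studies of programmable, coiled-coil-mediated condensate formation.
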