Features (pLannotate 1.2.2; 22 found; start..end, strand, type, name):
     28..80      -  misc_feature   bom (fragment): basis of mobility region from pBR322
    235..614     +  enhancer       CMV enhancer: human cytomegalovirus immediate early enhancer
    615..818     +  promoter       CMV promoter: human cytomegalovirus (CMV) immediate early promoter
    814..847     +  LTR            5' LTR (truncated) (fragment): truncated 5' long terminal repeat (LTR) from HIV-1
    863..881     +  promoter       T7 promoter: promoter for bacteriophage T7 RNA polymerase
    953..970     +  CDS            9xHis (fragment): 9xHis affinity tag
    971..1687    +  CDS            Citrine: enhanced variant of YFP (Heikal et al., 2001) mammalian codon-optimized
   2228..2246    -  promoter       SP6 promoter: promoter for bacteriophage SP6 RNA polymerase
   2272..2496    +  polyA_signal   bGH poly(A) signal: bovine growth hormone polyadenylation signal
   2500..2521    +  promoter       SV40 promoter (fragment): SV40 enhancer and early promoter
   2542..2970    +  rep_origin     f1 ori (sequence partly withheld): f1 bacteriophage origin of replication; arrow indicates direction of (+) strand synthesis
   2984..3313    +  promoter       SV40 promoter: SV40 enhancer and early promoter
   3380..4171    +  CDS            neo: KKA2_KLEPN - Also known as kan, nptII. Experimental evidence at protein level: Swiss-Prot protein existence level 1. Resistance to kanamycin, neomycin, paromomycin, ribostamycin, butirosin and gentamicin B. From Klebsiella pneumoniae.
   4195..4353    +  CDS            ble (fragment): BLE_KLEPN - Experimental evidence at protein level: Swiss-Prot protein existence level 1. Binding protein with a strong affinity to the bleomycin family of antibiotics. Binds to CL990; an antimitotic-antibiotic compound. From Klebsiella pneumoniae.
   4348..4469    +  polyA_signal   SV40 poly(A) signal: SV40 polyadenylation signal
   4542..4558    -  protein_bind   lac operator: The lac repressor binds to the lac operator to inhibit transcription in E. coli. This inhibition can be relieved by adding lactose or isopropyl-β-D-thiogalactopyranoside (IPTG). lac repressor encoded by lacI
   4566..4596    -  promoter       lac promoter: promoter for the E. coli lac operon
   4611..4632    -  protein_bind   CAP binding site: CAP binding activates transcription in the presence of cAMP. E. coli catabolite activator protein
   4645..4737    -  CDS            lacI (fragment): lac repressor; lacI; The lac repressor binds to the lac operator to inhibit transcription in E. coli. This inhibition can be relieved by adding lactose or isopropyl-β-D-thiogalactopyranoside (IPTG).
   4920..5508    -  rep_origin     ori: high-copy-number ColE1/pMB1/pBR322/pUC origin of replication
   5679..6539    -  CDS            AmpR: β-lactamase; bla; confers resistance to ampicillin, carbenicillin, and related antibiotics
   6540..6644    -  promoter       AmpR promoter: bla
>Addgene plasmid #228070 | mCit(S1-S3)3-gs | addgene full sequence | sequence record 451165 | Addgene NGS Result
GACGGATCGGGAGATCTCCCGATCCCCTATGGTGCACTCTCAGTACAATCTGCTCTGATGCCGCATAGTT
AAGCCAGTATCTGCTCCCTGCTTGTGTGTTGGAGGTCGCTGAGTAGTGCGCGAGCAAAATTTAAGCTACA
ACAAGGCAAGGCTTGACCGACAATTGCATGAAGAATCTGCTTAGGGTTAGGCGTTTTGCGCTGCTTCGCG
ATGTACGGGCCAGATATACGCGTTGACATTGATTATTGACTAGTTATTAATAGTAATCAATTACGGGGTC
ATTAGTTCATAGCCCATATATGGAGTTCCGCGTTACATAACTTACGGTAAATGGCCCGCCTGGCTGACCG
CCCAACGACCCCCGCCCATTGACGTCAATAATGACGTATGTTCCCATAGTAACGCCAATAGGGACTTTCC
ATTGACGTCAATGGGTGGAGTATTTACGGTAAACTGCCCACTTGGCAGTACATCAAGTGTATCATATGCC
AAGTACGCCCCCTATTGACGTCAATGACGGTAAATGGCCCGCCTGGCATTATGCCCAGTACATGACCTTA
TGGGACTTTCCTACTTGGCAGTACATCTACGTATTAGTCATCGCTATTACCATGGTGATGCGGTTTTGGC
AGTACATCAATGGGCGTGGATAGCGGTTTGACTCACGGGGATTTCCAAGTCTCCACCCCATTGACGTCAA
TGGGAGTTTGTTTTGGCACCAAAATCAACGGGACTTTCCAAAATGTCGTAACAACTCCGCCCCATTGACG
CAAATGGGCGGTAGGCGTGTACGGTGGGAGGTCTATATAAGCAGAGCTCTCTGGCTAACTAGAGAACCCA
CTGCTTACTGGCTTATCGAAATTAATACGACTCACTATAGGGAGACCCAAGCTTGGTACCGAGCTCGGAT
CCACTAGTAACGGCCGCCAGTGTGCTGGAATTCGCCACCATGCACCACCACCACCACCACATGGTGAGCA
AGGGCGAGGAGCTGTTCACCGGGGTGGTGCCCATCCTGGTCGAGCTGGACGGCGACGTAAACGGCCACAA
GTTCAGCGTGTCCGGCGAGGGCGAGGGCGATGCCACCTACGGCAAGCTGACCCTGAAGTTCATCTGCACC
ACCGGCAAGCTGCCCGTGCCCTGGCCCACCCTCGTGACCACCTTCGGCTACGGCCTGATGTGCTTCGCCC
GCTACCCCGACCACATGAAGCAGCACGACTTCTTCAAGTCCGCCATGCCCGAAGGCTACGTCCAGGAGCG
CACCATCTTCTTCAAGGACGACGGCAACTACAAGACCCGCGCCGAGGTGAAGTTCGAGGGCGACACCCTG
GTGAACTGCATCGAGCTGAAGGGCATCGACTTCAAGGAGGACGGCAACATCCTGGGGCACAAGCTGGAGT
ACAACTACAACAGCCACAACGTCTATATCATGGCCGACAAGCAGAAGAACGGCATCAAGGTGAACTTCAA
GATCCGCCACAACATCGAGGACGGCAGCGTGCAGCTCGCCGACCACTACCAGCAGAACACCCCCATCGGC
GACGGCCCCGTGCTGCTGCCCGACAACCACTACCTGAGCTACCAGTCCGCCCTGAGCAAAGACCCCAACG
AGAAGCGCGATCACATGGTCCTGCTGGAGTTCGTGACCGCCGCCGGGATCACTCTCGGCATGGACGAGCT
GTACAAGGGCAGTGGTTCTCCAGGTTCCGGCAAAATTCAAAGCCTTAAGGAGGAGATCTCCCAGTTGGAG
CAGAAGAACTCCCAACTTAAAGAAGGCTCCGGTTCACCGGGATCAGGAGAGATTCAATCATTGGAGGAAG
AGAACTCACAGCTTGAGCAAAAGATCTCACAGCTGAAAGAAGGCTCTGGCAGTCCAGGAAGCGGCAAGAT
ACAATCCCTTAAGGAAGAGATATCCCAGCTCGAACAGAAGAACTCACAGCTCAAGGAAGGTTCAGGAAGT
CCAGGTAGCGGTGAAATCCAATCTCTGGAAGAAGAAAATTCCCAATTGGAACAAAAAATCTCTCAACTGA
AGGAAGGCAGCGGCAGCCCTGGATCCGGAAAGATCCAGTCTTTGAAGGAGGAGATAAGTCAGTTGGAACA
GAAGAACTCTCAACTGAAAGAGGGAAGTGGTAGTCCCGGGAGTGGGGAAATACAATCTCTCGAGGAGGAG
AACAGCCAACTCGAACAAAAGATATCTCAACTGAAGGAGTAATCTAGAGGGCCCTATTCTATAGTGTCAC
CTAAATGCTAGAGCTCGCTGATCAGCCTCGACTGTGCCTTCTAGTTGCCAGCCATCTGTTGTTTGCCCCT
CCCCCGTGCCTTCCTTGACCCTGGAAGGTGCCACTCCCACTGTCCTTTCCTAATAAAATGAGGAAATTGC
ATCGCATTGTCTGAGTAGGTGTCATTCTATTCTGGGGGGTGGGGTGGGGCAGGACAGCAAGGGGGAGGAT
TGGGAAGACAATAGCAGGCATGCTGGGGATGCGGTGGGCTCTATGGCTTCTGAGGCGGAAAGAACCAGCT
GGGGCTCTAGGGGGTATCCCC
[124 nt withheld, positions 2542-2665]
C
[91 nt withheld, positions 2667-2757]
A
[49 nt withheld, positions 2759-2807]
CCTTTGACGTTGGAGTCCACGTTCTTT
[37 nt withheld, positions 2835-2871]
ACCCTATCTCGGTCTATTCTTTTGATTTATAAGGGATTTTGCCGATTTCGGCCTATTGGTTAAAAAATGA
GCTGATTTAACAAAAATTTAACGCGAATTAATTCTGTGGAATGTGTGTCAGTTAGGGTGTGGAAAGTCCC
CAGGCTCCCCAGCAGGCAGAAGTATGCAAAGCATGCATCTCAATTAGTCAGCAACCAGGTGTGGAAAGTC
CCCAGGCTCCCCAGCAGGCAGAAGTATGCAAAGCATGCATCTCAATTAGTCAGCAACCATAGTCCCGCCC
CTAACTCCGCCCATCCCGCCCCTAACTCCGCCCAGTTCCGCCCATTCTCCGCCCCATGGCTGACTAATTT
TTTTTATTTATGCAGAGGCCGAGGCCGCCTCTGCCTCTGAGCTATTCCAGAAGTAGTGAGGAGGCTTTTT
TGGAGGCCTAGGCTTTTGCAAAAAGCTCCCGGGAGCTTGTATATCCATTTTCGGATCTGATCAAGAGACA
GGATGAGGATCGTTTCGCATGATTGAACAAGATGGATTGCACGCAGGTTCTCCGGCCGCTTGGGTGGAGA
GGCTATTCGGCTATGACTGGGCACAACAGACAATCGGCTGCTCTGATGCCGCCGTGTTCCGGCTGTCAGC
GCAGGGGCGCCCGGTTCTTTTTGTCAAGACCGACCTGTCCGGTGCCCTGAATGAACTGCAGGACGAGGCA
GCGCGGCTATCGTGGCTGGCCACGACGGGCGTTCCTTGCGCAGCTGTGCTCGACGTTGTCACTGAAGCGG
GAAGGGACTGGCTGCTATTGGGCGAAGTGCCGGGGCAGGATCTCCTGTCATCTCACCTTGCTCCTGCCGA
GAAAGTATCCATCATGGCTGATGCAATGCGGCGGCTGCATACGCTTGATCCGGCTACCTGCCCATTCGAC
CACCAAGCGAAACATCGCATCGAGCGAGCACGTACTCGGATGGAAGCCGGTCTTGTCGATCAGGATGATC
TGGACGAAGAGCATCAGGGGCTCGCGCCAGCCGAACTGTTCGCCAGGCTCAAGGCGCGCATGCCCGACGG
CGAGGATCTCGTCGTGACCCATGGCGATGCCTGCTTGCCGAATATCATGGTGGAAAATGGCCGCTTTTCT
GGATTCATCGACTGTGGCCGGCTGGGTGTGGCGGACCGCTATCAGGACATAGCGTTGGCTACCCGTGATA
TTGCTGAAGAGCTTGGCGGCGAATGGGCTGACCGCTTCCTCGTGCTTTACGGTATCGCCGCTCCCGATTC
GCAGCGCATCGCCTTCTATCGCCTTCTTGACGAGTTCTTCTGAGCGGGACTCTGGGGTTCGAAATGACCG
ACCAAGCGACGCCCAACCTGCCATCACGAGATTTCGATTCCACCGCCGCCTTCTATGAAAGGTTGGGCTT
CGGAATCGTTTTCCGGGACGCCGGCTGGATGATCCTCCAGCGCGGGGATCTCATGCTGGAGTTCTTCGCC
CACCCCAACTTGTTTATTGCAGCTTATAATGGTTACAAATAAAGCAATAGCATCACAAATTTCACAAATA
AAGCATTTTTTTCACTGCATTCTAGTTGTGGTTTGTCCAAACTCATCAATGTATCTTATCATGTCTGTAT
ACCGTCGACCTCTAGCTAGAGCTTGGCGTAATCATGGTCATAGCTGTTTCCTGTGTGAAATTGTTATCCG
CTCACAATTCCACACAACATACGAGCCGGAAGCATAAAGTGTAAAGCCTGGGGTGCCTAATGAGTGAGCT
AACTCACATTAATTGCGTTGCGCTCACTGCCCGCTTTCCAGTCGGGAAACCTGTCGTGCCAGCTGCATTA
ATGAATCGGCCAACGCGCGGGGAGAGGCGGTTTGCGTATTGGGCGCTCTTCCGCTTCCTCGCTCACTGAC
TCGCTGCGCTCGGTCGTTCGGCTGCGGCGAGCGGTATCAGCTCACTCAAAGGCGGTAATACGGTTATCCA
CAGAATCAGGGGATAACGCAGGAAAGAACATGTGAGCAAAAGGCCAGCAAAAGGCCAGGAACCGTAAAAA
GGCCGCGTTGCTGGCGTTTTTCCATAGGCTCCGCCCCCCTGACGAGCATCACAAAAATCGACGCTCAAGT
CAGAGGTGGCGAAACCCGACAGGACTATAAAGATACCAGGCGTTTCCCCCTGGAAGCTCCCTCGTGCGCT
CTCCTGTTCCGACCCTGCCGCTTACCGGATACCTGTCCGCCTTTCTCCCTTCGGGAAGCGTGGCGCTTTC
TCATAGCTCACGCTGTAGGTATCTCAGTTCGGTGTAGGTCGTTCGCTCCAAGCTGGGCTGTGTGCACGAA
CCCCCCGTTCAGCCCGACCGCTGCGCCTTATCCGGTAACTATCGTCTTGAGTCCAACCCGGTAAGACACG
ACTTATCGCCACTGGCAGCAGCCACTGGTAACAGGATTAGCAGAGCGAGGTATGTAGGCGGTGCTACAGA
GTTCTTGAAGTGGTGGCCTAACTACGGCTACACTAGAAGAACAGTATTTGGTATCTGCGCTCTGCTGAAG
CCAGTTACCTTCGGAAAAAGAGTTGGTAGCTCTTGATCCGGCAAACAAACCACCGCTGGTAGCGGTGGTT
TTTTTGTTTGCAAGCAGCAGATTACGCGCAGAAAAAAAGGATCTCAAGAAGATCCTTTGATCTTTTCTAC
GGGGTCTGACGCTCAGTGGAACGAAAACTCACGTTAAGGGATTTTGGTCATGAGATTATCAAAAAGGATC
TTCACCTAGATCCTTTTAAATTAAAAATGAAGTTTTAAATCAATCTAAAGTATATATGAGTAAACTTGGT
CTGACAGTTACCAATGCTTAATCAGTGAGGCACCTATCTCAGCGATCTGTCTATTTCGTTCATCCATAGT
TGCCTGACTCCCCGTCGTGTAGATAACTACGATACGGGAGGGCTTACCATCTGGCCCCAGTGCTGCAATG
ATACCGCGAGACCCACGCTCACCGGCTCCAGATTTATCAGCAATAAACCAGCCAGCCGGAAGGGCCGAGC
GCAGAAGTGGTCCTGCAACTTTATCCGCCTCCATCCAGTCTATTAATTGTTGCCGGGAAGCTAGAGTAAG
TAGTTCGCCAGTTAATAGTTTGCGCAACGTTGTTGCCATTGCTACAGGCATCGTGGTGTCACGCTCGTCG
TTTGGTATGGCTTCATTCAGCTCCGGTTCCCAACGATCAAGGCGAGTTACATGATCCCCCATGTTGTGCA
AAAAAGCGGTTAGCTCCTTCGGTCCTCCGATCGTTGTCAGAAGTAAGTTGGCCGCAGTGTTATCACTCAT
GGTTATGGCAGCACTGCATAATTCTCTTACTGTCATGCCATCCGTAAGATGCTTTTCTGTGACTGGTGAG
TACTCAACCAAGTCATTCTGAGAATAGTGTATGCGGCGACCGAGTTGCTCTTGCCCGGCGTCAATACGGG
ATAATACCGCGCCACATAGCAGAACTTTAAAAGTGCTCATCATTGGAAAACGTTCTTCGGGGCGAAAACT
CTCAAGGATCTTACCGCTGTTGAGATCCAGTTCGATGTAACCCACTCGTGCACCCAACTGATCTTCAGCA
TCTTTTACTTTCACCAGCGTTTCTGGGTGAGCAAAAACAGGAAGGCAAAATGCCGCAAAAAAGGGAATAA
GGGCGACACGGAAATGTTGAATACTCATACTCTTCCTTTTTCAATATTATTGAAGCATTTATCAGGGTTA
TTGTCTCATGAGCGGATACATATTTGAATGTATTTAGAAAAATAAACAAATAGGGGTTCCGCGCACATTT
CCCCGAAAAGTGCCACCTGACGTC
